>Addgene plasmid #199979 | YP38 | addgene full sequence | sequence record 405071 | Addgene NGS Result
CATTTTTTTTTTTTTTACCGCGCCCCTCCTTGAAACTGAAATTTTAGCATGTGAGGGGGCGGTGGCTCAA
CGGCAACTCCTTTTTAATCATCATAAAAATTTTATATAAAAGCGTAGGAGTACTCGATGGTACAGATGAG
CATTTTTATACGGTCAACGAACTATTTTTTAAGTAACTAACTTAAAGAGGAGAAAGGTACCATGGTCAGT
GTCATCAAAGAAGAAATGAAGATCAAGTTGCACATGGAAGGTAACGTTAATGGTCATGCCTTTGTTATTG
AAGGTGATGGTAAAGGTAAACCATACGATGGTACTCAAACTTTGAACTTGACTGTCAAAGAAGGTGCTCC
ATTGCCATTCTCTTACGATATTTTGACTAACGCCTTCCAATACGGTAATAGAGCTTTTACTAAGTACCCA
GCCGATATCCCAGATTACTTTAAGCAAACTTTTCCAGAAGGTTACTCCTGGGAAAGAACTATGTCTTACG
AAGATAACGCTATCTGCAACGTCAGATCCGAAATTTCTATGGAAGGTGATTGCTTCATCTACAAGATCAG
ATTCGATGGTAAGAACTTTCCACCAAATGGTCCAGTCATGCAAAAAAAGACTTTGAAGTGGGAACCATCC
ACCGAAATGATGTATGTTAGAGATGGTTTCTTGATGGGTGATGTCAATATGGCTTTGTTGTTGGAAGGTG
GTGGTCATCATAGATGTGATTTCAAGACTTCTTACAAGGCCAAGAAGGTTGTTCAATTGCCAGATGCTCA
TAAGATCGATCACAGAATCGAAATCTTGTCCCACGATAGAGATTACTCCAAGGTTAAGTTGTACGAAAAC
GCTGTTGCTAGAAACTCTTTGTTGCCATCTCAAGCTTCTAAGTAACATGTAATTAGTTATGTCACGCTTA
CATTCACGCCCTCCCCCCACATCCGCTCTAACCGAAAAGGAAGGAGTTAGACAACCTGAAGTCTAGGTCC
CTATTTATTTTTTTATAGTTATGTTAGTATTAAGAACGTTATTTATATTTCAAATTTTTCTTTTTTTTCT
GTACAGACGCGTGTACGCATGTAACATTATACTGAAAACCTTGCTTGAGAAGGTTTTGGGACGCTCGAAG
GCTTTGTGGAGGTCGACACGAGCGACTGAGTTCGGACGTCACGACCTGCCTGGATATCGTGCACCGCTCG
TGCACTGACGTCATGATCGACGAGTCGCACAGAGGCCTCTGACACTGACTCGACCTGACTAGCGTCGAGC
AGTGACGACCTGCCCGGGCACAGCAACTGTGCCACTCGTCTGATCCGTCGTCCCATCGGCTGAATCGATG
CCTCGTCCCCGCCGGGTCACCCGGCCAGCGACATGGAGGCCCAGAATACCCTCCTTGACAGTCTTGACGT
GCGCAGCTCAGGGGCATGATGTGACTGTCGCCCGTACATTTAGCCCATACATCCCCATGTATAATCATTT
GCATCCATACATTTTGATGGCCGCACGGCGCGAAGCAAAAATTACGGCACCTCGCTGCAGACCTGCGAGC
AGGGAAACGCTCCCCTCACAGACGCGTTGAATTGTCCCCACGCCGCGCCCCTGTAGAGAAATATAAAAGG
TTAGGATTTGCCACTGAGGTTCTTCTTTCATATACTTCCTTTTAAAATCTTGCTAGGATACAGTTCTCAC
ATCACATCCGAACATAAACAACCATGGGTAAAAAGCCTGAACTCACCGCGACGTCTGTCGAGAAGTTTCT
GATCGAAAAGTTCGACAGCGTCTCCGACCTGATGCAGCTCTCGGAGGGCGAAGAATCTCGTGCTTTCAGC
TTCGATGTAGGAGGGCGTGGATATGTCCTGCGGGTAAATAGCTGCGCCGATGGTTTCTACAAAGATCGTT
ATGTTTATCGGCACTTTGCATCGGCCGCGCTCCCGATTCCGGAAGTGCTTGACATTGGGGAGTTCAGCGA
GAGCCTGACCTATTGCATCTCCCGCCGTGCACAGGGTGTCACGTTGCAAGACCTGCCTGAAACCGAACTG
CCCGCTGTTCTGCAGCCGGTCGCGGAGGCCATGGATGCGATCGCTGCGGCCGATCTTAGCCAGACGAGCG
GGTTCGGCCCATTCGGACCGCAAGGAATCGGTCAATACACTACATGGCGTGATTTCATATGCGCGATTGC
TGATCCCCATGTGTATCACTGGCAAACTGTGATGGACGACACCGTCAGTGCGTCCGTCGCGCAGGCTCTC
GATGAGCTGATGCTTTGGGCCGAGGACTGCCCCGAAGTCCGGCACCTCGTGCACGCGGATTTCGGCTCCA
ACAATGTCCTGACGGACAATGGCCGCATAACAGCGGTCATTGACTGGAGCGAGGCGATGTTCGGGGATTC
CCAATACGAGGTCGCCAACATCTTCTTCTGGAGGCCGTGGTTGGCTTGTATGGAGCAACAGACGCGCTAC
TTCGAGCGGAGGCATCCGGAGCTTGCAGGATCGCCGCGGCTCCGGGCGTATATGCTCCGCATTGGTCTTG
ACCAACTCTATCAGAGCTTGGTTGACGGCAATTTCGATGATGCAGCTTGGGCGCAGGGTCGATGCGACGC
AATCGTCCGATCCGGAGCCGGGACTGTCGGGCGTACACAAATCGCCCGCAGAAGCGCGGCCGTCTGGACC
GATGGCTGTGTAGAAGTACTCGCCGATAGTGGAAACCGACGCCCCAGCACTCGTCCGAGGGCAAAGGAAT
AATCAGTACTGACAATAAAAAGATTCTTGTTTTCAAGAACTTGTCATTTGTATAGTTTTTTTATATTGTA
GTTGTTCTATTTTAATCAAATGTTAGCGTGATTTATATTTTTTTTCGCCTCGACATCATCTGCCCAGATG
CGAAGTTAAGTGCGCAGAAAGTAATATCATGCGTCAATCGTATGTGAATGCTGGTCGCTATACTGCTATC
GATGTGGCAGTGCGTCCAGCTCAGTCAGACTCAGTCCTGGTGTCGTCAGCCTGTGAGCAAAAGGCCAGCA
AAAGGCCAGGAACCGTAAAAAGGCCGCGTTGCTGGCGTTTTTCCATAGGCTCCGCCCCCCTGACGAGCAT
CACAAAAATCGACGCTCAAGTCAGAGGTGGCGAAACCCGACAGGACTATAAAGATACCAGGCGTTTCCCC
CTGGAAGCTCCCTCGTGCGCTCTCCTGTTCCGACCCTGCCGCTTACCGGATACCTGTCCGCCTTTCTCCC
TTCGGGAAGCGTGGCGCTTTCTCATAGCTCACGCTGTAGGTATCTCAGTTCGGTGTAGGTCGTTCGCTCC
AAGCTGGGCTGTGTGCACGAACCCCCCGTTCAGCCCGACCGCTGCGCCTTATCCGGTAACTATCGTCTTG
AGTCCAACCCGGTAAGACACGACTTATCGCCACTGGCAGCAGCCACTGGTAACAGGATTAGCAGAGCGAG
GTATGTAGGCGGTGCTACAGAGTTCTTGAAGTGGTGGCCTAACTACGGCTACACTAGAAGAACAGTATTT
GGTATCTGCGCTCTGCTGAAGCCAGTTACCTTCGGAAAAAGAGTTGGTAGCTCTTGATCCGGCAAACAAA
CCACCGCTGGTAGCGGTGGTTTTTTTGTTTGCAAGCAGCAGATTACGCGCAGAAAAAAAGGATCTCAAGA
AGATCCTTTGATCTTTTCTACGGGGTCTGACGCTCAGTGGAACGAAAACTCACGTTAAGGGATTTTGGTC
ATGAGATTATCAAAAAGGATCTTCACCTAGATCCTTTTAAATTAAAAATGAAGTTTTAAATCAATCTAAA
GTATATATGAGTAAACTTGGTCTGACAGTTACCAATGCTTAATCAGTGAGGCACCTATCTCAGCGATCTG
TCTATTTCGTTCATCCATAGTTGCCTGACTCCCCGTCGTGTAGATAACTACGATACGGGAGGGCTTACCA
TCTGGCCCCAGTGCTGCAATGATACCGCGAGACCCACGCTCACCGGCTCCAGATTTATCAGCAATAAACC
AGCCAGCCGGAAGGGCCGAGCGCAGAAGTGGTCCTGCAACTTTATCCGCCTCCATCCAGTCTATTAATTG
TTGCCGGGAAGCTAGAGTAAGTAGTTCGCCAGTTAATAGTTTGCGCAACGTTGTTGCCATTGCTACAGGC
ATCGTGGTGTCACGCTCGTCGTTTGGTATGGCTTCATTCAGCTCCGGTTCCCAACGATCAAGGCGAGTTA
CATGATCCCCCATGTTGTGCAAAAAAGCGGTTAGCTCCTTCGGTCCTCCGATCGTTGTCAGAAGTAAGTT
GGCCGCAGTGTTATCACTCATGGTTATGGCAGCACTGCATAATTCTCTTACTGTCATGCCATCCGTAAGA
TGCTTTTCTGTGACTGGTGAGTACTCAACCAAGTCATTCTGAGAATAGTGTATGCGGCGACCGAGTTGCT
CTTGCCCGGCGTCAATACGGGATAATACCGCGCCACATAGCAGAACTTTAAAAGTGCTCATCATTGGAAA
ACGTTCTTCGGGGCGAAAACTCTCAAGGATCTTACCGCTGTTGAGATCCAGTTCGATGTAACCCACTCGT
GCACCCAACTGATCTTCAGCATCTTTTACTTTCACCAGCGTTTCTGGGTGAGCAAAAACAGGAAGGCAAA
ATGCCGCAAAAAAGGGAATAAGGGCGACACGGAAATGTTGAATACTCATACTCTTCCTTTTTCAATATTA
TTGAAGCATTTATCAGGGTTATTGTCTCATGAGCGGATACATATTTGAATGTATTTAGAAAAATAAACAA
ATAGGGGTTCCGCGCACATTTCCCCGAAAAGTGCCACCTGATGCGGTGTGAAATACCGCACAGATGCGTA
AGGAGAAAATACCGCATCAGGGTCAGTCACAGTGGAGCCTAGCACTCACTCAGCGTGACGGCTCAGAGCA
GAATTCACGAGCCAGAAATAGTAACTTTTGCCTAAATCACAAATTGCAAAATTTAATTGCTTGCAAAAGG
TCACATGCTTATAATCAACTTTTTTAAAAATTTAAAATACTTTTTTATTTTTTATTTTTAAACATAAATG
AAATAATTTATTTATTGTTTATGATTACCGAAACATAAAACCTGCTCAAGAAAAAGAAACTGTTTTGTCC
TTGGAAAAAAAGCACTACCTAGGAGCGGCCAAAATGCCGGCTTACATTTTATGTTAGCTGGTGGACTGAC
GCCAGAAAATGTTGGTGATGCGCTTAGATTAAATGGCGTTATTGGTGTTGATGTAAGCGGAGGTGTGGAG
ACAAATGGTGTAAAAGACTCTAACAAAATAGCAAATTTCGTCAAAAATGCTAAGAAATAGGTTATTACTG
AGTAGTATTTATTTAAGTATTGTTTGTGCACTTGCCTGCAAGCCTTTTGAAAAGCAAGCATAAAAGATCT
AAACATAAAATCTGTAAAATAACAAGATGTAAAGATAATGCTAAATCATTTGGCTTTTTGATTGATTGTA
CAGGAAAATATACATCGCAGGGGGTTGACTTTTACCATTTCACCGCAATGGAATTAAACTTGTTGAAGAG
AATGTTCACAGGCGCATACGCTACAATGACCCGATTCTTGCTAGCCGAATTCCAGTCAGGCTGCTAGCAC
CAGAGCTACGTGACCGCAGGACTAGCTCCAGCTGAGCGACACGCGAACAGGTGTAGAGTCAGTCGTGCTG
CAAGGTCGCACTAATACGACTCACTATAGGG
Features (pLannotate 1.2.2; 11 found; start..end, strand, type, name):
    208..876     +  CDS            mUkG: mUkG is a basic (constitutively fluorescent) green fluorescent protein published in 2008, derived from Sarcophyton sp.. It has moderate acid sensitivity.
    931..1120    +  terminator     CYC1 terminator: S. cerevisiae CYC1; transcription terminator for CYC1
   1360..2935    +  gene           hphMX6: yeast selectable marker conferring hygromycin resistance
   2738..2935    +  terminator     TEF terminator: Ashbya gossypii TEF terminator
   3050..3638    -  rep_origin     ori: high-copy-number ColE1/pMB1/pBR322/pUC origin of replication
   3809..4669    -  CDS            AmpR: β-lactamase; bla; confers resistance to ampicillin, carbenicillin, and related antibiotics
   4670..4774    -  promoter       AmpR promoter: bla
   4801..4851    +  misc_feature   bom (fragment): basis of mobility region from pBR322
   4980..5149    -  misc_feature   CEN4 (fragment): S. cerevisiae CEN4 centromere
   5150..5576    +  rep_origin     ARS1 (fragment): S. cerevisiae autonomously replicating sequence ARS1
   5682..5700    +  promoter       T7 promoter: promoter for bacteriophage T7 RNA polymerase
