[The description below was written by a language model from this plasmid's Addgene catalogue record and pLannotate feature annotations shown in this document.]
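Description:
YP38 is a yeast/E. coli shuttle vector built on the pRCVS6H backbone and designed to express a green fluorescent reporter from a synthetic yeast promoter designated number 38. In E. coli it replicates from a ColE1/pUC-type origin and is selected with ampicillin through the β-lactamase gene and its native promoter. The catalogue lists it as low copy, even though this origin family is usually annotated as high copy. In yeast it is maintained as a centromeric episome through CEN4 and ARS1 sequences, both detected as fragments, which typically give stable, low-copy inheritance. Yeast selection uses the hphMX6 cassette, which confers hygromycin resistance and ends in the Ashbya gossypii TEF terminator. A short fragment of the pBR322 basis-of-mobility region is also present.

The payload is a single reporter cassette assembled by Gibson cloning. The catalogue calls the insert GFP of synthetic origin. The automated annotation matched the open reading frame to mUkG, a constitutively fluorescent green protein derived from Sarcophyton, so the reporter may not be an Aequorea-type GFP. The coding sequence is followed by the S. cerevisiae CYC1 terminator. The synthetic promoter itself is not annotated in the feature table and presumably lies in the unannotated region just upstream of the reporter. A T7 promoter sits near the end of the sequence record, which on the circular plasmid places it upstream of that region, and the listed BL21 growth strain may relate to this, although the record does not say so.

The plasmid comes from work on synthetic genetic elements for cross-kingdom expression, and it appears suited to measuring the strength of this promoter by fluorescence readout.
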