Addgene plasmid #199979: YP38
Purpose: Yeast/E coli shuttle vector expressing GFP from synthetic yeast promoter 38
Depositing lab: Farren Isaacs. Depositing organization: Yale University. Publication: Cross-kingdom expression of synthetic genetic elements promotes discovery of metabolites in the human microbiome. Patel JR, Oh J, Wang S, Crawford JM, Isaacs FJ. Cell. 2022 Apr 28;185(9):1487-1505.e14. doi: 10.1016/j.cell.2022.03.008. Epub 2022 Apr 1. PubMed 35366417.
Backbone
  Vector backbone: pRCVS6H
  Vector type: Yeast Expression
  Selectable markers: Hygromycin
Growth in bacteria
  Bacterial resistance: Ampicillin, 100 μg/mL
  Growth temperature: 37°C
  Growth strain: BL21
  Copy number: Low Copy
Gene/Insert
  Gene/Insert name: GFP
  Species: Synthetic
  Cloning method: Gibson Cloning
Terms and licenses: Academic/Nonprofit Terms; Industry Terms: Not Available to Industry
How to cite: YP38 was a gift from Farren Isaacs (Addgene plasmid # 199979 ; http://n2t.net/addgene:199979 ; RRID:Addgene_199979)
